>Addgene plasmid #195676 | pBEL2560 | addgene full sequence | sequence record 385335 | Addgene NGS Result
CGGAAGAGCGCCTGATGCGGTATTTTCTCCTTACGCATCTGTGCGGTATTTCACACCGCAATGGTGCACT
CTCAGTACAATCTGCTCTGATGCCGCATAGTTAAGCCAGTATACACTCCGCTATCGCTACGTGACTGGGT
CATGGCTGCGCCCCGACACCCGCCAACACCCGCTGACGCGCCCTGACGGGCTTGTCTGCTCCCGGCATCC
GCTTACAGACAAGCTGTGACCGTCTCCGGGAGCTGCATGTGTCAGAGGTTTTCACCGTCATCACCGAAAC
GCGCGAGGCAGCTGCGGTAAAGCTCATCAGCGTGGTCGTGAAGCGATTCACAGATGTCTGCCTGTTCATC
CGCGTCCAGCTCGTTGAGTTTCTCCAGAAGCGTTAATGTCTGGCTTCTGATAAAGCGGGCCATGTTAAGG
GCGGTTTTTTCCTGTTTGGTCACTGATGCCTCCGTGTAAGGGGGATTTCTGTTCATGGGGGTAATGATAC
CGATGAAACGAGAGAGGATGCTCACGATACGGGTTACTGATGATGAACATGCCCGGTTACTGGAACGTTG
TGAGGGTAAACAACTGGCGGTATGGATGCGGCGGGACCAGAGAAAAATCACTCAGGGTCAATGCCAGCGC
TTCGTTAATACAGATGTAGGTGTTCCACAGGGTAGCCAGCAGCATCCTGCGATGCAGATCCGGAACATAA
TGGTGCAGGGCGCTGACTTCCGCGTTTCCAGACTTTACGAAACACGGAAACCGAAGACCATTCATGTTGT
TGCTCAGGTCGCAGACGTTTTGCAGCAGCAGTCGCTTCACGTTCGCTCGCGTATCGGTGATTCATTCTGC
TAACCAGTAAGGCAACCCCGCCAGCCTAGCCGGGTCCTCAACGACAGGAGCACGATCATGCGCACCCGTG
GGGCCGCCATGCCGGCGATAATGGCCTGCTTCTCGCCGAAACGTTTGGTGGCGGGACCAGTGACGAAGGC
TTGAGCGAGGGCGTGCAAGATTCCGAATACCGCAAGCGACAGGCCGATCATCGTCGCGCTCCAGCGAAAG
CGGTCCTCGCCGAAAATGACCCAGAGCGCTGCCGGCACCTGTCCTACGAGTTGCATGATAAAGAAGACAG
TCATAAGTGCGGCGACGATAGTCATGCCCCGCGCCCACCGGAAGGAGCTGACTGGGTTGAAGGCTCTCAA
GGGCATCGGTCGAGATCCCGGTGCCTAATGAGTGAGCTAACTTACATTAATTGCGTTGCGCTCACTGCCC
GCTTTCCAGTCGGGAAACCTGTCGTGCCAGCTGCATTAATGAATCGGCCAACGCGCGGGGAGAGGCGGTT
TGCGTATTGGGCGCCAGGGTGGTTTTTCTTTTCACCAGTGAGACGGGCAACAGCTGATTGCCCTTCACCG
CCTGGCCCTGAGAGAGTTGCAGCAAGCGGTCCACGCTGGTTTGCCCCAGCAGGCGAAAATCCTGTTTGAT
GGTGGTTAACGGCGGGATATAACATGAGCTGTCTTCGGTATCGTCGTATCCCACTACCGAGATATCCGCA
CCAACGCGCAGCCCGGACTCGGTAATGGCGCGCATTGCGCCCAGCGCCATCTGATCGTTGGCAACCAGCA
TCGCAGTGGGAACGATGCCCTCATTCAGCATTTGCATGGTTTGTTGAAAACCGGACATGGCACTCCAGTC
GCCTTCCCGTTCCGCTATCGGCTGAATTTGATTGCGAGTGAGATATTTATGCCAGCCAGCCAGACGCAGA
CGCGCCGAGACAGAACTTAATGGGCCCGCTAACAGCGCGATTTGCTGGTGACCCAATGCGACCAGATGCT
CCACGCCCAGTCGCGTACCGTCTTCATGGGAGAAAATAATACTGTTGATGGGTGTCTGGTCAGAGACATC
AAGAAATAACGCCGGAACATTAGTGCAGGCAGCTTCCACAGCAATGGCATCCTGGTCATCCAGCGGATAG
TTAATGATCAGCCCACTGACGCGTTGCGCGAGAAGATTGTGCACCGCCGCTTTACAGGCTTCGACGCCGC
TTCGTTCTACCATCGACACCACCACGCTGGCACCCAGTTGATCGGCGCGAGATTTAATCGCCGCGACAAT
TTGCGACGGCGCGTGCAGGGCCAGACTGGAGGTGGCAACGCCAATCAGCAACGACTGTTTGCCCGCCAGT
TGTTGTGCCACGCGGTTGGGAATGTAATTCAGCTCCGCCATCGCCGCTTCCACTTTTTCCCGCGTTTTCG
CAGAAACGTGGCTGGCCTGGTTCACCACGCGGGAAACGGTCTGATAAGAGACACCGGCATACTCTGCGAC
ATCGTATAACGTTACTGGTTTCACATTCACCACCCTGAATTGACTCTCTTCCGGGCGCTATCATGCCATA
CCGCGAAAGGTTTTGCGCCATTCGATGGTGTCCGGGATCTCGACGCTCTCCCTTATGCGACTCCTGCATT
AGGAAGCAGCCCAGTAGTAGGTTGAGGCCGTTGAGCACCGCCGCCGCAAGGAATGGTGCATGCAAGGAGA
TGGCGCCCAACAGTCCCCCGGCCACGGGGCCTGCCACCATACCCACGCCGAAACAAGCGCTCATGAGCCC
GAAGTGGCGAGCCCGATCTTCCCCATCGGTGATGTCGGCGATATAGGCGCCAGCAACCGCACCTGTGGCG
CCGGTGATGCCGGCCACGATGCGTCCGGCGTAGAGGATCGAGATCTCGATCCCGCGAAATTAATACGACT
CACTATAGGGGAATTGTGAGCGGATAACAATTCCCCTCTAGAAATAATTTTGTTTAACTTTGGCCCAGGA
GATATACATATGCATCACCACCATCACCATGAAAATCTGTATTTTCAGGCAGACCAGACCAATCCGTATA
AGCTGATGGACGAGGCGGCGCAGAAAACGTTCGATCGCCTGAAGAATGAGCAACCGCAAATTCGGGCCAA
CCCGGATTATCTGCGTACCATTGTTGATCAGGAACTGCTGCCATACGTACAGGTGAAATACGCCGGTGCG
CTGGTGCTGGGCCAGTATTACAAGAGTGCGACCCCTGCTCAACGTGAAGCCTACTTTGCCGCTTTCCGTG
AGTACCTGAAGCAGGCTTACGGTCAGGCGCTGGCGATGTATCACGGTCAAACCTATCAGATTGCGCCAGA
ACAGCCGCTGGGCGATAAAACCATTGTGCCTATTCGCGTTACCATTATTGACCCGAATGGCCGTCCGCCG
GTGCGTCTGGACTTCCAGTGGCGTAAAGCGTCCCAGACGGGCAATTGGCAGGCTTACGACATGATTGCTG
AAGGCGTCAGTATGATCACCACCAAACAAAACGAGTGGGGAACGCTGCTGCGTACCAAAGGTATCGACGG
CCTGACTGCGCAACTGAAATCGATTTCTCAACAGAAAATCACTCTGGAAGAGAAAAAATAAGAGAGACCG
GCCGGCCGATCCGGCTGCTAACAAAGCCCGAAAGGAAGCTGAGTTGGCTGCTGCCACCGCTGAGCAATAA
CTAGCATAACCCCTTGGGGCCTCTAAACGGGTCTTGAGGGGTTTTTTGCTGAAAGGAGGAACTATATCCG
GATTGGCGAATGGG
[124 nt withheld, positions 3585-3708]
C
[91 nt withheld, positions 3710-3800]
A
[49 nt withheld, positions 3802-3850]
CCTTTGACGTTGGAGTCCACGTTCTTT
[37 nt withheld, positions 3878-3914]
ACCCTATCTCGGTCTATTCTTTTGATTTATAAGGGATTTTGCCGATTTCGGCCTATTGGTTAAAAAATGA
GCTGATTTAACAAAAATTTAACGCGAATTTTAACAAAATATTAACGCTTACAATTTAGGTGGCACTTTTC
GGGGAACGACGACCTGCAGCCAAGCTAGCTTGGCTGGACGTAAACTCCTCTTCAGACCTAATAACTTCGT
ATAGCATACATTATACGAAGTTATATTAAGGGTTATTGAATATGATCGGAATTGGGCTGCAGGAATTCGA
TAGCTTGGCTGCAGGTCGACCTCGAGGATGTGCGCGGAACCCCTATTTGTTTATTTTTCTAAATACATTC
AAATATGTATCCGCTCATGAGACAATAACCCTGATAAATGCTTCAATAATATTGAAAAAGGAAGAGTATG
AGTATTCAACATTTCCGTGTCGCCCTTATTCCCTTTTTTGCGGCATTTTGCCTTCCTGTTTTTGCTCACC
CAGAAACGCTGGTGAAAGTAAAAGATGCTGAAGATCAGTTGGGTGCACGAGTGGGTTACATCGAACTGGA
TCTCAACAGCGGTAAGATCCTTGAGAGTTTTCGCCCCGAAGAACGTTTTCCAATGATGAGCACTTTTAAA
GTTCTGCTATGTGGCGCGGTATTATCCCGTATTGACGCCGGGCAAGAGCAACTCGGTCGCCGCATACACT
ATTCTCAGAATGACTTGGTTGAGTACTCACCAGTCACAGAAAAGCATCTTACGGATGGCATGACAGTAAG
AGAATTATGCAGTGCTGCCATAACCATGAGTGATAACACTGCGGCCAACTTACTTCTGACAACGATCGGA
GGACCGAAGGAGCTAACCGCTTTTTTGCACAACATGGGGGATCATGTAACTCGCCTTGATCGTTGGGAAC
CGGAGCTGAATGAAGCCATACCAAACGACGAGCGTGACACCACGATGCCTGCAGCAATGGCAACAACGTT
GCGCAAACTATTAACTGGCGAACTACTTACTCTAGCTTCCCGGCAACAATTAATAGACTGGATGGAGGCG
GATAAAGTTGCAGGACCACTTCTGCGCTCGGCCCTTCCGGCTGGCTGGTTTATTGCTGATAAATCTGGAG
CCGGTGAGCGTGGCTCTCGCGGTATCATTGCAGCACTGGGGCCAGATGGTAAGCCCTCCCGTATCGTAGT
TATCTACACGACGGGGAGTCAGGCAACTATGGATGAACGAAATAGACAGATCGCTGAGATAGGTGCCTCA
CTGATTAAGCATTGGTAACTGTCAGACCAAGTTTACTCATATATACTTTAGATTGATTTAAAACTTCATT
TTTAATTTAAAAGGATCTAGGTGAAGATCCTTTTTGATAATCTCATGACCAAAATCCCTTAACGTGAGTT
TTCGTTCCACTGAGCGTCAGACCCCGTAGAAAAGATCAAAGGATCTTCTTGAGATCCTTTTTTTCTGCGC
GTAATCTGCTGCTTGCAAACAAAAAAACCACCGCTACCAGCGGTGGTTTGTTTGCCGGATCAAGAGCTAC
CAACTCTTTTTCCGAAGGTAACTGGCTTCAGCAGAGCGCAGATACCAAATACTGTCCTTCTAGTGTAGCC
GTAGTTAGGCCACCACTTCAAGAACTCTGTAGCACCGCCTACATACCTCGCTCTGCTAATCCTGTTACCA
GTGGCTGCTGCCAGTGGCGATAAGTCGTGTCTTACCGGGTTGGACTCAAGACGATAGTTACCGGATAAGG
CGCAGCGGTCGGGCTGAACGGGGGGTTCGTGCACACAGCCCAGCTTGGAGCGAACGACCTACACCGAACT
GAGATACCTACAGCGTGAGCTATGAGAAAGCGCCACGCTTCCCGAAGGGAGAAAGGCGGACAGGTATCCG
GTAAGCGGCAGGGTCGGAACAGGAGAGCGCACGAGGGAGCTTCCAGGGGGAAACGCCTGGTATCTTTATA
GTCCTGTCGGGTTTCGCCACCTCTGACTTGAGCGTCGATTTTTGTGATGCTCGTCAGGGGGGCGGAGCCT
ATGGAAAAACGCCAGCAACGCGGCCTTTTTACGGTTCCTGGCCTTTTGCTGGCCTTTTGCTCACATGTTC
TTTCCTGCGTTATCCCCTGATTCTGTGGATAACCGTATTACCGCCTTTGAGTGAGCTGATACCGCTCGCC
GCAGCCGAACGACCGAGCGCAGCGAGTCAGTGAGCGAGGAAG
Features (pLannotate 1.2.2; 19 found; start..end, strand, type, name):
     11..150     -  misc_feature   bom: basis of mobility region from pBR322
    252..443     -  CDS            rop: Rop protein, which maintains plasmids at low copy number; rop
    460..840     +  CDS            YPB1_ECOLX: Protein predicted: Swiss-Prot protein existence level 4. From Escherichia coli.
    912..1203    -  CDS            TcR (fragment): tetracycline efflux protein; tet; confers resistance to tetracycline
   1218..1239    -  protein_bind   CAP binding site: CAP binding activates transcription in the presence of cAMP. E. coli catabolite activator protein
   1252..2334    -  CDS            lacI: lac repressor; lacI; The lac repressor binds to the lac operator to inhibit transcription in E. coli. This inhibition can be relieved by adding lactose or isopropyl-β-D-thiogalactopyranoside (IPTG).
   2335..2412    -  promoter       lacI promoter: lacI
   2420..2699    -  CDS            TcR (fragment): tetracycline efflux protein; tet; confers resistance to tetracycline
   2721..2739    +  promoter       T7 promoter: promoter for bacteriophage T7 RNA polymerase
   2740..2764    +  protein_bind   lac operator: The lac repressor binds to the lac operator to inhibit transcription in E. coli. This inhibition can be relieved by adding lactose or isopropyl-β-D-thiogalactopyranoside (IPTG). lac repressor encoded by lacI
   2849..3418    +  CDS            mlaC (fragment): MLAC_ECOLI - Also known as yrbC. Experimental evidence at protein level: Swiss-Prot protein existence level 1. Involved in a phospholipid transport pathway that maintains lipid asymmetry in the outer membrane by retrograde trafficking of phospholipids from the outer membrane to the inner membrane. May transfer phospholipid across the periplasmic space and deliver it to the MlaFEDB complex at the inner membrane. From Escherichia coli (strain K12).
   3444..3493    +  CDS            SET1 (fragment): solubility-enhancement tag derived from T7 phage gene 10B
   3501..3548    +  terminator     T7 terminator: transcription terminator for bacteriophage T7 RNA polymerase
   3585..4013    +  rep_origin     f1 ori (sequence partly withheld): f1 bacteriophage origin of replication; arrow indicates direction of (+) strand synthesis
   4115..4148    +  protein_bind   loxP: Cre-mediated recombination occurs in the 8-bp core sequence (GCATACAT). Cre recombinase
   4178..4196    +  misc_feature   MCS (fragment): pBluescript multiple cloning site
   4227..4331    +  promoter       AmpR promoter: bla
   4332..5192    +  CDS            AmpR: β-lactamase; bla; confers resistance to ampicillin, carbenicillin, and related antibiotics
   5363..5951    +  rep_origin     ori: high-copy-number ColE1/pMB1/pBR322/pUC origin of replication
