[The description below was written by a language model from this plasmid's Addgene catalogue record and pLannotate feature annotations shown in this document.]
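Description:
pBEL2560 is a bacterial expression plasmid built on the pET21a backbone for producing and purifying a point mutant of the E. coli periplasmic lipid-binding protein MlaC. It replicates from a ColE1/pMB1-type origin accompanied by the pBR322 bom region and the rop gene, and is selected with ampicillin through the β-lactamase (AmpR) cassette. The catalogue lists it as high copy, although rop normally moderates copy number in pET-type vectors. An f1 phage origin is also present. Automated annotation additionally flags short tetracycline-resistance fragments flanking the lacI region, a loxP site and a small piece of a pBluescript polylinker upstream of the AmpR promoter. The record assigns no function to these, and they appear to be backbone remnants.

The payload, inserted by Gibson cloning, is MlaC carrying the N155A substitution, described as 6xHis-TEV-MlaC(N155A): a hexahistidine tag for metal-affinity purification followed by a TEV protease site that allows tag removal. The feature table annotates only a fragment of mlaC and does not separately call the His tag or TEV site, which presumably occupy the gap between the lac operator and the start of the mlaC match. Transcription is driven by a T7 promoter with an adjacent lac operator and ends at the T7 terminator. The plasmid-borne lacI gene supplies repressor, so expression is IPTG-inducible in a host that provides T7 RNA polymerase. A short match to a T7 gene 10-derived tag just before the terminator lies downstream of the mlaC match and is probably vector sequence rather than part of the product.

MlaC is thought to shuttle phospholipids across the periplasm to the inner-membrane MlaFEDB complex in the pathway that maintains outer-membrane lipid asymmetry. This mutant was deposited with a study of protein-protein interactions in the Mla system, and the plasmid supplies purified N155A protein, presumably for comparison with wild type.
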