Addgene plasmid #195676: pBEL2560
Purpose: Expression/purification of 6xHis-TEV-MlaC(N155A)
Depositing lab: Gira Bhabha & Damian Ekiert. Depositing organization: NYU Grossman School of Medicine. Publication: Protein-protein interactions in the Mla lipid transport system probed by computational structure prediction and deep mutational scanning. MacRae MR, Puvanendran D, Haase MAB, Coudray N, Kolich L, Lam C, Baek M, Bhabha G, Ekiert DC. J Biol Chem. 2023 Apr 24:104744. doi: 10.1016/j.jbc.2023.104744. PubMed 37100290.
Backbone
  Vector backbone: pET21a
  Vector type: Bacterial Expression
Growth in bacteria
  Bacterial resistance: Ampicillin, 100 μg/mL
  Growth temperature: 37°C
  Growth strain: DH5alpha
  Copy number: High Copy
Gene/Insert
  Gene/Insert name: MlaC
  Species: E. coli
  Mutation: 6xHis-TEV-MlaC(N155A)
  Cloning method: Gibson Cloning
Terms and licenses: Academic/Nonprofit Terms; Industry Terms: Not Available to Industry
Depositor comments: Please visit https://www.biorxiv.org/content/10.1101/2022.12.09.519820v1 for bioRxiv preprint.
How to cite: pBEL2560 was a gift from Gira Bhabha & Damian Ekiert (Addgene plasmid # 195676 ; http://n2t.net/addgene:195676 ; RRID:Addgene_195676)
